>Addgene plasmid #170545 | pLV.5’-LMNA-eGFP-KI | addgene full sequence | sequence record 377692 | Addgene NGS Result
TTAATGTAGTCTTATGCAATACTCTTGTAGTCTTGCAACATGGTAACGATGAGTTAGCAACATGCCTTAC
AAGGAGAGAAAAAGCACCGTGCATGCCGATTGGTGGAAGTAAGGTGGTACGATCGTGCCTTATTAGGAAG
GCAACAGACGGGTCTGACATGGATTGGACGAACCACTGAATTGCCGCATTGCAGAGATATTGTATTTAAG
TGCCTAGCTCGATACATAAACGGGTCTCTCTGGTTAGACCAGATCTGAGCCTGGGAGCTCTCTGGCTAAC
TAGGGAACCCACTGCTTAAGCCTCAATAAAGCTTGCCTTGAGTGCTTCAAGTAGTGTGTGCCCGTCTGTT
GTGTGACTCTGGTAACTAGAGATCCCTCAGACCCTTTTAGTCAGTGTGGAAAATCTCTAGCAGTGGCGCC
CGAACAGGGACTTGAAAGCGAAAGGGAAACCAGAGGAGCTCTCTCGACGCAGGACTCGGCTTGCTGAAGC
GCGCACGGCAAGAGGCGAGGGGCGGCGACTGGTGAGTACGCCAAAAATTTTGACTAGCGGAGGCTAGAAG
GAGAGAGATGGGTGCGAGAGCGTCAGTATTAAGCGGGGGAGAATTAGATCGCGATGGGAAAAAATTCGGT
TAAGGCCAGGGGGAAAGAAAAAATATAAATTAAAACATATAGTATGGGCAAGCAGGGAGCTAGAACGATT
CGCAGTTAATCCTGGCCTGTTAGAAACATCAGAAGGCTGTAGACAAATACTGGGACAGCTACAACCATCC
CTTCAGACAGGATCAGAAGAACTTAGATCATTATATAATACAGTAGCAACCCTCTATTGTGTGCATCAAA
GGATAGAGATAAAAGACACCAAGGAAGCTTTAGACAAGATAGAGGAAGAGCAAAACAAAAGTAAGACCAC
CGCACAGCAAGCGGCCGCTGATCTTCAGACCTGGAGGAGGAGATATGAGGGACAATTGGAGAAGTGAATT
ATATAAATATAAAGTAGTAAAAATTGAACCATTAGGAGTAGCACCCACCAAGGCAAAGAGAAGAGTGGTG
CAGAGAGAAAAAAGAGCAGTGGGAATAGGAGCTTTGTTCCTTGGGTTCTTGGGAGCAGCAGGAAGCACTA
TGGGCGCAGCGTCAATGACGCTGACGGTACAGGCCAGACAATTATTGTCTGGTATAGTGCAGCAGCAGAA
CAATTTGCTGAGGGCTATTGAGGCGCAACAGCATCTGTTGCAACTCACAGTCTGGGGCATCAAGCAGCTC
CAGGCAAGAATCCTGGCTGTGGAAAGATACCTAAAGGATCAACAGCTCCTGGGGATTTGGGGTTGCTCTG
GAAAACTCATTTGCACCACTGCTGTGCCTTGGAATGCTAGTTGGAGTAATAAATCTCTGGAACAGATTTG
GAATCACACGACCTGGATGGAGTGGGACAGAGAAATTAACAATTACACAAGCTTAATACACTCCTTAATT
GAAGAATCGCAAAACCAGCAAGAAAAGAATGAACAAGAATTATTGGAATTAGATAAATGGGCAAGTTTGT
GGAATTGGTTTAACATAACAAATTGGCTGTGGTATATAAAATTATTCATAATGATAGTAGGAGGCTTGGT
AGGTTTAAGAATAGTTTTTGCTGTACTTTCTATAGTGAATAGAGTTAGGCAGGGATATTCACCATTATCG
TTTCAGACCCACCTCCCAACCCCGAGGGGACCCAGAGAGGGCCTATTTCCCATGATTCCTTCATATTTGC
ATATACGATACAAGGCTGTTAGAGAGATAATTAGAATTAATTTGACTGTAAACACAAAGATATTAGTACA
AAATACGTGACGTAGAAAGTAATAATTTCTTGGGTAGTTTGCAGTTTTAAAATTATGTTTTAAAATGGAC
TATCATATGCTTACCGTAACTTGAAAGTATTTCGATTTCTTGGCTTTATATATCTTGTGGAAAGGACGAA
ACACCGCCATGGAGACCCCGTCCCAGGTTTTAGAGCTAGAAATAGCAAGTTAAAATAAGGCTAGTCCGTT
ATCAACTTGAAAAAGTGGCACCGAGTCGGTGCTTTTTTAAGCTTGGCGTAACTAGATCTTGAGACAAATG
GCAGTATTCATCCACAATTTTAAAAGAAAAGGGGGGATTGGGGGGTACAGTGCAGGGGAAAGAATAGTAG
ACATAATAGCAACAGACATACAAACTAAAGAATTACAAAAACAAATTACAAAAATTCAAAATTTTCGGGT
TTATTACAGGGACAGCAGAGATCCACTTTGGCGCCGGCTCGAGGGGGCCAATGCGGGGCCCGACTCCGCC
ACACCCCAACGGTCCTTCCCCCTCCTCACCACTCCCGCCCCCACCCCCAATGGATCTGGGACTGCCCCTT
TAAGAGTAGTGGCCCCTCCTCCCTTCAGAGGAGGACCTATTAGAGCCTTTGCCCCGGCGTCGGTGACTCA
GTGTTCGCGGGAGCGCCGCACCTACACCAGCCAACCCAGATCCCGAGGTCCGACAGCGCCCGGCCCAGAT
CCCCACGCCTGCCAGGAGCAAGCCGAGAGCCAGCCGGCCGGCGCACTCCGACTCCGAGCAGTCTCTGTCC
TTCGACCCGAGCCCCGCGCCCTTTCCGGGACCCCTGCCCCGCGGGCAGCGCTGCCAACCTGCCGGCCATG
GAGATGGTGAGCAAGGGCGAGGAGCTGTTCACCGGGGTGGTGCCCATCCTGGTCGAGCTGGACGGCGACG
TAAACGGCCACAAGTTCAGCGTGTCCGGCGAGGGCGAGGGCGATGCCACCTACGGCAAGCTGACCCTGAA
GTTCATCTGCACCACCGGCAAGCTGCCCGTGCCCTGGCCCACCCTCGTGACCACCCTGACCTACGGCGTG
CAGTGCTTCAGCCGCTACCCCGACCACATGAAGCAGCACGACTTCTTCAAGTCCGCCATGCCCGAAGGCT
ACGTCCAGGAGCGCACCATCTTCTTCAAGGACGACGGCAACTACAAGACCCGCGCCGAGGTGAAGTTCGA
GGGCGACACCCTGGTGAACCGCATCGAGCTGAAGGGCATCGACTTCAAGGAGGACGGCAACATCCTGGGG
CACAAGCTGGAGTACAACTACAACAGCCACAACGTCTATATCATGGCCGACAAGCAGAAGAACGGCATCA
AGGTGAACTTCAAGATCCGCCACAACATCGAGGACGGCAGCGTGCAGCTCGCCGACCACTACCAGCAGAA
CACCCCCATCGGCGACGGCCCCGTGCTGCTGCCCGACAACCACTACCTGAGCACCCAGTCCGCCCTGAGC
AAAGACCCCAACGAGAAGCGCGATCACATGGTCCTGCTGGAGTTCGTGACCGCCGCCGGGATCACTCTCG
GCATGGACGAGCTGTACAAGATCAGATCTCGAGCCACCACCCCGTCTCAGCGGCGCGCCACCCGCAGCGG
GGCGCAGGCCAGCTCCACTCCGCTGTCGCCCACCCGCATCACCCGGCTGCAGGAGAAGGAGGACCTGCAG
GAGCTCAATGATCGCTTGGCGGTCTACATCGACCGTGTGCGCTCGCTGGAAACGGAGAACGCAGGGCTGC
GCCTTCGCATCACCGAGTCTGAAGAGGTGGTCAGCCGCGAGGTGTCCGGCATCAAGGCCGCCTACGAGGC
CGAGCTCGGGGATGCCCGCAAGACCCTTGACTCAGTAGCCAAGGAGCGCGCCCGCCTGCAGCTGGAGCTG
AGCAAAGTGCGTGAGGAGTTTAAGGAGCTGAAAGCGCGGTGAGTTCGCCCTTAAGTCGACAATCAACCTC
TGGATTACAAAATTTGTGAAAGATTGACTGGTATTCTTAACTATGTTGCTCCTTTTACGCTATGTGGATA
CGCTGCTTTAATGCCTTTGTATCATGCTATTGCTTCCCGTATGGCTTTCATTTTCTCCTCCTTGTATAAA
TCCTGGTTGCTGTCTCTTTATGAGGAGTTGTGGCCCGTTGTCAGGCAACGTGGCGTGGTGTGCACTGTGT
TTGCTGACGCAACCCCCACTGGTTGGGGCATTGCCACCACCTGTCAGCTCCTTTCCGGGACTTTCGCTTT
CCCCCTCCCTATTGCCACGGCGGAACTCATCGCCGCCTGCCTTGCCCGCTGCTGGACAGGGGCTCGGCTG
TTGGGCACTGACAATTCCGTGGTGTTGTCGGGGAAATCATCGTCCTTTCCTTGGCTGCTCGCCTGTGTTG
CCACCTGGATTCTGCGCGGGACGTCCTTCTGCTACGTCCCTTCGGCCCTCAATCCAGCGGACCTTCCTTC
CCGCGGCCTGCTGCCGGCTCTGCGGCCTCTTCCGCGTCTTCGCCTTCGCCCTCAGACGAGTCGGATCTCC
CTTTGGGCCGCCTCCCCGCGTCGACTTTAAGACCAATGACTTACAAGGCAGCTGTAGATCTTAGCCACTT
TTTAAAAGAAAAGGGGGGACTGGAAGGGCTAATTCACTCCCAACGAAGACAAGATCTGCTTTTTGCTTGT
ACTGGGTCTCTCTGGTTAGACCAGATCTGAGCCTGGGAGCTCTCTGGCTAACTAGGGAACCCACTGCTTA
AGCCTCAATAAAGCTTGCCTTGAGTGCTTCAAGTAGTGTGTGCCCGTCTGTTGTGTGACTCTGGTAACTA
GAGATCCCTCAGACCCTTTTAGTCAGTGTGGAAAATCTCTAGCAGTACGTATAGTAGTTCATGTCATCTT
ATTATTCAGTATTTATAACTTGCAAAGAAATGAATATCAGAGAGTGAGAGGAACTTGTTTATTGCAGCTT
ATAATGGTTACAAATAAAGCAATAGCATCACAAATTTCACAAATAAAGCATTTTTTTCACTGCATTCTAG
TTGTGGTTTGTCCAAACTCATCAATGTATCTTATCATGTCTGGCTCTAGCTATCCCGCCCCTAACTCCGC
CCATCCCGCCCCTAACTCCGCCCAGTTCCGCCCATTCTCCGCCCCATGGCTGACTAATTTTTTTTATTTA
TGCAGAGGCCGAGGCCGCCTCGGCCTCTGAGCTATTCCAGAAGTAGTGAGGAGGCTTTTTTGGAGGCCTA
GGGACGTACCCAATTCGCCCTATAGTGAGTCGTATTACGCGCGCTCACTGGCCGTCGTTTTACAACGTCG
TGACTGGGAAAACCCTGGCGTTACCCAACTTAATCGCCTTGCAGCACATCCCCCTTTCGCCAGCTGGCGT
AATAGCGAAGAGGCCCGCACCGATCGCCCTTCCCAACAGTTGCGCAGCCTGAATGGCGAATGGG
[124 nt withheld, positions 5245-5368]
C
[91 nt withheld, positions 5370-5460]
A
[49 nt withheld, positions 5462-5510]
CCTTTGACGTTGGAGTCCACGTTCTTT
[37 nt withheld, positions 5538-5574]
ACCCTATCTCGGTCTATTCTTTTGATTTATAAGGGATTTTGCCGATTTCGGCCTATTGGTTAAAAAATGA
GCTGATTTAACAAAAATTTAACGCGAATTTTAACAAAATATTAACGCTTACAATTTAGGTGGCACTTTTC
GGGGAAATGTGCGCGGAACCCCTATTTGTTTATTTTTCTAAATACATTCAAATATGTATCCGCTCATGAG
ACAATAACCCTGATAAATGCTTCAATAATATTGAAAAAGGAAGAGTATGAGTATTCAACATTTCCGTGTC
GCCCTTATTCCCTTTTTTGCGGCATTTTGCCTTCCTGTTTTTGCTCACCCAGAAACGCTGGTGAAAGTAA
AAGATGCTGAAGATCAGTTGGGTGCACGAGTGGGTTACATCGAACTGGATCTCAACAGCGGTAAGATCCT
TGAGAGTTTTCGCCCCGAAGAACGTTTTCCAATGATGAGCACTTTTAAAGTTCTGCTATGTGGCGCGGTA
TTATCCCGTATTGACGCCGGGCAAGAGCAACTCGGTCGCCGCATACACTATTCTCAGAATGACTTGGTTG
AGTACTCACCAGTCACAGAAAAGCATCTTACGGATGGCATGACAGTAAGAGAATTATGCAGTGCTGCCAT
AACCATGAGTGATAACACTGCGGCCAACTTACTTCTGACAACGATCGGAGGACCGAAGGAGCTAACCGCT
TTTTTGCACAACATGGGGGATCATGTAACTCGCCTTGATCGTTGGGAACCGGAGCTGAATGAAGCCATAC
CAAACGACGAGCGTGACACCACGATGCCTGTAGCAATGGCAACAACGTTGCGCAAACTATTAACTGGCGA
ACTACTTACTCTAGCTTCCCGGCAACAATTAATAGACTGGATGGAGGCGGATAAAGTTGCAGGACCACTT
CTGCGCTCGGCCCTTCCGGCTGGCTGGTTTATTGCTGATAAATCTGGAGCCGGTGAGCGTGGGTCTCGCG
GTATCATTGCAGCACTGGGGCCAGATGGTAAGCCCTCCCGTATCGTAGTTATCTACACGACGGGGAGTCA
GGCAACTATGGATGAACGAAATAGACAGATCGCTGAGATAGGTGCCTCACTGATTAAGCATTGGTAACTG
TCAGACCAAGTTTACTCATATATACTTTAGATTGATTTAAAACTTCATTTTTAATTTAAAAGGATCTAGG
TGAAGATCCTTTTTGATAATCTCATGACCAAAATCCCTTAACGTGAGTTTTCGTTCCACTGAGCGTCAGA
CCCCGTAGAAAAGATCAAAGGATCTTCTTGAGATCCTTTTTTTCTGCGCGTAATCTGCTGCTTGCAAACA
AAAAAACCACCGCTACCAGCGGTGGTTTGTTTGCCGGATCAAGAGCTACCAACTCTTTTTCCGAAGGTAA
CTGGCTTCAGCAGAGCGCAGATACCAAATACTGTTCTTCTAGTGTAGCCGTAGTTAGGCCACCACTTCAA
GAACTCTGTAGCACCGCCTACATACCTCGCTCTGCTAATCCTGTTACCAGTGGCTGCTGCCAGTGGCGAT
AAGTCGTGTCTTACCGGGTTGGACTCAAGACGATAGTTACCGGATAAGGCGCAGCGGTCGGGCTGAACGG
GGGGTTCGTGCACACAGCCCAGCTTGGAGCGAACGACCTACACCGAACTGAGATACCTACAGCGTGAGCT
ATGAGAAAGCGCCACGCTTCCCGAAGGGAGAAAGGCGGACAGGTATCCGGTAAGCGGCAGGGTCGGAACA
GGAGAGCGCACGAGGGAGCTTCCAGGGGGAAACGCCTGGTATCTTTATAGTCCTGTCGGGTTTCGCCACC
TCTGACTTGAGCGTCGATTTTTGTGATGCTCGTCAGGGGGGCGGAGCCTATGGAAAAACGCCAGCAACGC
GGCCTTTTTACGGTTCCTGGCCTTTTGCTGGCCTTTTGCTCACATGTTCTTTCCTGCGTTATCCCCTGAT
TCTGTGGATAACCGTATTACCGCCTTTGAGTGAGCTGATACCGCTCGCCGCAGCCGAACGACCGAGCGCA
GCGAGTCAGTGAGCGAGGAAGCGGAAGAGCGCCCAATACGCAAACCGCCTCTCCCCGCGCGTTGGCCGAT
TCATTAATGCAGCTGGCACGACAGGTTTCCCGACTGGAAAGCGGGCAGTGAGCGCAACGCAATTAATGTG
AGTTAGCTCACTCATTAGGCACCCCAGGCTTTACACTTTATGCTTCCGGCTCGTATGTTGTGTGGAATTG
TGAGCGGATAACAATTTCACACAGGAAACAGCTATGACCATGATTACGCCAAGCGCGCAATTAACCCTCA
CTAAAGGGAACAAAAGCTGGAGCTGCAAGC
Features (pLannotate 1.2.2; 27 found; start..end, strand, type, name):
      5..231     +  promoter       RSV promoter: Rous sarcoma virus enhancer/promoter
    232..412     +  LTR            5' LTR (truncated): truncated 5' long terminal repeat (LTR) from HIV-1
    459..584     +  misc_feature   HIV-1 Ψ: packaging signal of human immunodeficiency virus type 1
    568..931     +  CDS            HIV-1 gag (fragment): gag protein from human immunodeficiency virus 1; gag
   1077..1310    +  misc_feature   RRE: The Rev response element (RRE) of HIV-1 allows for Rev-dependent mRNA export from the nucleus to the cytoplasm.
   1687..1713    +  CDS            Rev (fragment): human immunodeficiency virus 1 (HIV-1) Rev protein; rev; enhances nuclear export of unspliced and incompletely spliced viral mRNAs
   1717..1957    +  promoter       U6 promoter: RNA polymerase III promoter for human U6 snRNA
   1987..2062    +  misc_RNA       gRNA scaffold: guide RNA scaffold for the Streptococcus pyogenes CRISPR/Cas9 system
   2118..2235    +  misc_feature   cPPT/CTS: central polypurine tract and central termination sequence of HIV-1
   2664..3380    +  CDS            EGFP: EGFP is a basic (constitutively fluorescent) green fluorescent protein published in 1996, derived from Aequorea victoria. It is reported to be a rapidly-maturing weak dimer with moderate acid sensitivity.
   3399..3749    +  CDS            LMNA (fragment): LMNA_HUMAN - Also known as LMN1. Experimental evidence at protein level: Swiss-Prot protein existence level 1. Prelamin-A/C can accelerate smooth muscle cell senescence. It acts to disrupt mitosis and induce DNA damage in vascular smooth muscle cells (VSMCs), leading to mitotic failure, genomic instability, and premature senescence. From Homo sapiens (Human).
   3771..4359    +  misc_feature   WPRE: woodchuck hepatitis virus posttranscriptional regulatory element
   4410..4429    +  misc_feature   cPPT/CTS (fragment): central polypurine tract and central termination sequence of HIV-1
   4431..4664    +  LTR            3' LTR (ΔU3): self-inactivating 3' long terminal repeat (LTR) from HIV-1
   4742..4863    +  polyA_signal   SV40 poly(A) signal: SV40 polyadenylation signal
   4903..5038    +  rep_origin     SV40 ori: SV40 origin of replication
   5059..5077    -  promoter       T7 promoter: promoter for bacteriophage T7 RNA polymerase
   5085..5240    +  CDS            lacZα (fragment): LacZα fragment of β-galactosidase; lacZ fragment
   5245..5673    +  rep_origin     f1 ori (sequence partly withheld): f1 bacteriophage origin of replication; arrow indicates direction of (+) strand synthesis
   5726..5830    +  promoter       AmpR promoter: bla
   5831..6691    +  CDS            AmpR: β-lactamase; bla; confers resistance to ampicillin, carbenicillin, and related antibiotics
   6862..7450    +  rep_origin     ori: high-copy-number ColE1/pMB1/pBR322/pUC origin of replication
   7633..7725    +  CDS            lacI (fragment): lac repressor; lacI; The lac repressor binds to the lac operator to inhibit transcription in E. coli. This inhibition can be relieved by adding lactose or isopropyl-β-D-thiogalactopyranoside (IPTG).
   7738..7759    +  protein_bind   CAP binding site: CAP binding activates transcription in the presence of cAMP. E. coli catabolite activator protein
   7774..7804    +  promoter       lac promoter: promoter for the E. coli lac operon
   7812..7828    +  protein_bind   lac operator: The lac repressor binds to the lac operator to inhibit transcription in E. coli. This inhibition can be relieved by adding lactose or isopropyl-β-D-thiogalactopyranoside (IPTG). lac repressor encoded by lacI
   7873..7891    +  promoter       T3 promoter: promoter for bacteriophage T3 RNA polymerase
