[The description below was written by a language model from this plasmid's Addgene catalogue record and pLannotate feature annotations shown in this document.]
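Description:
pLV.5'-LMNA-eGFP-KI is a third-generation-style, self-inactivating HIV-1 lentiviral transfer plasmid that combines a CRISPR guide RNA cassette with a homology-directed repair donor for placing eGFP at the 5' end of the human LMNA gene. Viral genomic RNA is driven by an RSV promoter fused to a truncated 5' LTR. It carries the Ψ packaging signal with a gag fragment, the RRE for Rev-dependent export, a cPPT/CTS, a WPRE and a ΔU3 3' LTR followed by an SV40 poly(A) signal. In bacteria the plasmid replicates from a high-copy ColE1/pUC-type origin and is selected with ampicillin. An f1 ori, an SV40 ori and lac/T7/T3 backbone remnants are also present.

Within the vector, a human U6 promoter drives an sgRNA on the S. pyogenes Cas9 scaffold, described as targeting LMNA for 5' tagging. No Cas9 coding sequence is annotated, so the nuclease must be supplied separately. Downstream lies the donor: an EGFP coding sequence followed directly by a fragment of the LMNA coding region, consistent with a right homology arm that would produce an N-terminal eGFP–lamin A/C fusion from the endogenous locus. No promoter is annotated upstream of EGFP, and the unannotated stretch before it presumably holds the left homology arm of about 370 bp.

The catalogue labels the second insert as a right arm for VIM, whereas the feature table shows LMNA sequence. The listed vector size (7,186 bp) is also smaller than the sequenced record (7,914 nt). The associated publication concerns Cas9-directed gene tagging delivered by integrase-defective lentiviral vectors.
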