Addgene plasmid #170545: pLV.5’-LMNA-eGFP-KI
Purpose: Expresses a sgRNA for 5' tagging to LMNA and contains a cassette with eGFP flanked by homology arms for LMNA
Depositing lab: Jacob Giehm Mikkelsen. Depositing organization: Aarhus University. Publication: CRISPR-Cas9-directed gene tagging using a single integrase-defective lentiviral vector carrying a transposase-based Cas9 off switch. Thomsen EA, Skipper KA, Andersen S, Haslund D, Skov TW, Mikkelsen JG. Mol Ther Nucleic Acids. 2022 Aug 4;29:563-576. doi: 10.1016/j.omtn.2022.08.005. eCollection 2022 Sep 13. PubMed 36090759.
Backbone
  Vector backbone: pLV.5'eGFP_sgLMNA
  Backbone size w/o insert (bp): 7186
  Total vector size (bp): 7186
  Vector type: Lentiviral, CRISPR
Growth in bacteria
  Bacterial resistance: Ampicillin, 100 μg/mL
  Growth temperature: 37°C
  Growth strain: NEB Stable
  Copy number: High Copy
Gene/Insert 1
  Gene/Insert name: Left Homology arm for LMNA knockin (alt name: LHA-LMNA)
  Insert size (bp): 368
Gene/Insert 2
  Gene/Insert name: Right Homology arm for VIM knockin (alt name: RHA-VIM)
  Insert size (bp): 361
Terms and licenses: Academic/Nonprofit Terms; Industry Terms: Not Available to Industry
How to cite: pLV.5’-LMNA-eGFP-KI was a gift from Jacob Giehm Mikkelsen (Addgene plasmid # 170545 ; http://n2t.net/addgene:170545 ; RRID:Addgene_170545)
